Addgene plasmid #203382: Tau BA 12->10 L284R
Purpose: For transfection and in vitro assay
Depositing lab: Stefan Stamm. Depositing organization: University of Kentucky. Publication: Influence of FTDP-17 mutants on circular tau RNAs. Margvelani G, Welden JR, Maquera AA, Van Eyk JE, Murray C, Miranda Sardon SC, Stamm S. Biochim Biophys Acta Mol Basis Dis. 2024 Apr;1870(4):167036. doi: 10.1016/j.bbadis.2024.167036. Epub 2024 Jan 28. PubMed 38286213.
Backbone
  Vector backbone: pcDNA 3.1
  Vector type: Mammalian Expression
Growth in bacteria
  Bacterial resistance: Ampicillin, 100 μg/mL
  Growth temperature: 37°C
  Growth strain: NEB Stable
  Copy number: Unknown
Gene/Insert
  Gene/Insert name: MAPT (alt name: Tau (with internal FLAG-tag))
  Species: H. sapiens (human)
  Mutation: L284R
  Entrez Gene: MAPT (a.k.a. DDPAC, FTD1, FTDP-17, MAPTL, MSTD, MTBT1, MTBT2, PPND, PPP1R103, TAU, Tau-PHF6, tau-40)
  Promoter: CMVf
  Cloning method: Unknown
Terms and licenses: Academic/Nonprofit Terms; Industry Terms: Not Available to Industry
Depositor comments: Please visit https://doi.org/10.1101/2023.09.08.556913 for bioRxiv preprint.
How to cite: Tau BA 12->10 L284R was a gift from Stefan Stamm (Addgene plasmid # 203382 ; http://n2t.net/addgene:203382 ; RRID:Addgene_203382)
