[The description below was written by a language model from this plasmid's Addgene catalogue record and pLannotate feature annotations shown in this document.]
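Description:
Tau BA 12->10 L284R is a mammalian expression plasmid built on pcDNA 3.1, about 8.05 kb in the sequenced record, carrying a human MAPT (tau) insert with the L284R substitution. It replicates in E. coli from a high-copy ColE1/pUC-type origin and is selected with ampicillin through the bla gene and its native promoter. An f1 origin is also present. For selection in mammalian cells, the backbone provides a neomycin/kanamycin phosphotransferase gene driven by the SV40 enhancer/early promoter and terminated by the SV40 polyadenylation signal.

The payload sits between the CMV immediate-early enhancer/promoter and the bovine growth hormone polyadenylation signal, and a T7 promoter just downstream of CMV allows in vitro transcription of the same region. This fits the stated purpose of transfection and in vitro assay. The roughly 2.8 kb insert region is not annotated as MAPT by the automated feature caller. The only clearly meaningful feature within it is a 3xFLAG epitope, which matches the catalogue note that the tau sequence carries an internal FLAG tag for detecting any protein product. The short fragment hits in this interval (MKNK1, GVQW1, CEN/ARS), and the truncated HIV-1 LTR hit near the promoter, are probably spurious similarity matches, possibly to repetitive or intronic sequence, rather than functional parts.

The name and the associated publication on FTDP-17 mutants and circular tau RNAs suggest that "12->10" refers to exon 12 to exon 10 backsplicing. However, the record does not define the exact exon and intron content of the insert or what "BA" means.
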