Features (pLannotate 1.2.2; 23 found; start..end, strand, type, name):
     90..419     +  promoter       SV40 promoter: SV40 enhancer and early promoter
    486..1277    +  CDS            neo: KKA2_KLEPN - Also known as kan, nptII. Experimental evidence at protein level: Swiss-Prot protein existence level 1. Resistance to kanamycin, neomycin, paromomycin, ribostamycin, butirosin and gentamicin B. From Klebsiella pneumoniae.
   1301..1459    +  CDS            ble (fragment): BLE_KLEPN - Experimental evidence at protein level: Swiss-Prot protein existence level 1. Binding protein with a strong affinity to the bleomycin family of antibiotics. Binds to CL990; an antimitotic-antibiotic compound. From Klebsiella pneumoniae.
   1454..1575    +  polyA_signal   SV40 poly(A) signal: SV40 polyadenylation signal
   1648..1664    -  protein_bind   lac operator: The lac repressor binds to the lac operator to inhibit transcription in E. coli. This inhibition can be relieved by adding lactose or isopropyl-β-D-thiogalactopyranoside (IPTG). lac repressor encoded by lacI
   1672..1702    -  promoter       lac promoter: promoter for the E. coli lac operon
   1717..1738    -  protein_bind   CAP binding site: CAP binding activates transcription in the presence of cAMP. E. coli catabolite activator protein
   1751..1843    -  CDS            lacI (fragment): lac repressor; lacI; The lac repressor binds to the lac operator to inhibit transcription in E. coli. This inhibition can be relieved by adding lactose or isopropyl-β-D-thiogalactopyranoside (IPTG).
   2026..2614    -  rep_origin     ori: high-copy-number ColE1/pMB1/pBR322/pUC origin of replication
   2785..3645    -  CDS            AmpR: β-lactamase; bla; confers resistance to ampicillin, carbenicillin, and related antibiotics
   3646..3750    -  promoter       AmpR promoter: bla
   3809..3861    -  misc_feature   bom (fragment): basis of mobility region from pBR322
   4016..4395    +  enhancer       CMV enhancer: human cytomegalovirus immediate early enhancer
   4396..4599    +  promoter       CMV promoter: human cytomegalovirus (CMV) immediate early promoter
   4595..4628    +  LTR            5' LTR (truncated) (fragment): truncated 5' long terminal repeat (LTR) from HIV-1
   4644..4662    +  promoter       T7 promoter: promoter for bacteriophage T7 RNA polymerase
   5059..5193    -  CDS            MKNK1 (fragment): MKNK1_HUMAN - Also known as MNK1. Experimental evidence at protein level: Swiss-Prot protein existence level 1. May play a role in the response to environmental stress and cytokines. Appears to regulate translation by phosphorylating EIF4E, thus increasing the affinity of this protein for the 7-methylguanosine- containing mRNA cap. From Homo sapiens (Human).
   6083..6148    +  CDS            3xFLAG: three tandem FLAG® epitope tags, followed by an enterokinase cleavage site
   6687..6703    -  misc_feature   CEN/ARS (fragment): S. cerevisiae CEN6 centromere fused to an autonomously replicating sequence
   7112..7378    +  CDS            GVQW1 (fragment): GVQW1_HUMAN - Also known as TIGD1L2. Experimental evidence at transcript level: Swiss-Prot protein existence level 2. From Homo sapiens (Human).
   7429..7653    +  polyA_signal   bGH poly(A) signal: bovine growth hormone polyadenylation signal
   7657..7678    +  promoter       SV40 promoter (fragment): SV40 enhancer and early promoter
   7699..76      +  rep_origin     f1 ori (across the origin) (sequence partly withheld): f1 bacteriophage origin of replication; arrow indicates direction of (+) strand synthesis
>Addgene plasmid #203382 | Tau BA 12->10 L284R | addgene full sequence | sequence record 401524 | Addgene NGS Result
GATTTATAAGGGATTTTGCCGATTTCGGCCTATTGGTTAAAAAATGAGCTGATTTAACAAAAATTTAACG
CGAATTAATTCTGTGGAATGTGTGTCAGTTAGGGTGTGGAAAGTCCCCAGGCTCCCCAGCAGGCAGAAGT
ATGCAAAGCATGCATCTCAATTAGTCAGCAACCAGGTGTGGAAAGTCCCCAGGCTCCCCAGCAGGCAGAA
GTATGCAAAGCATGCATCTCAATTAGTCAGCAACCATAGTCCCGCCCCTAACTCCGCCCATCCCGCCCCT
AACTCCGCCCAGTTCCGCCCATTCTCCGCCCCATGGCTGACTAATTTTTTTTATTTATGCAGAGGCCGAG
GCCGCCTCTGCCTCTGAGCTATTCCAGAAGTAGTGAGGAGGCTTTTTTGGAGGCCTAGGCTTTTGCAAAA
AGCTCCCGGGAGCTTGTATATCCATTTTCGGATCTGATCAAGAGACAGGATGAGGATCGTTTCGCATGAT
TGAACAAGATGGATTGCACGCAGGTTCTCCGGCCGCTTGGGTGGAGAGGCTATTCGGCTATGACTGGGCA
CAACAGACAATCGGCTGCTCTGATGCCGCCGTGTTCCGGCTGTCAGCGCAGGGGCGCCCGGTTCTTTTTG
TCAAGACCGACCTGTCCGGTGCCCTGAATGAACTGCAGGACGAGGCAGCGCGGCTATCGTGGCTGGCCAC
GACGGGCGTTCCTTGCGCAGCTGTGCTCGACGTTGTCACTGAAGCGGGAAGGGACTGGCTGCTATTGGGC
GAAGTGCCGGGGCAGGATCTCCTGTCATCTCACCTTGCTCCTGCCGAGAAAGTATCCATCATGGCTGATG
CAATGCGGCGGCTGCATACGCTTGATCCGGCTACCTGCCCATTCGACCACCAAGCGAAACATCGCATCGA
GCGAGCACGTACTCGGATGGAAGCCGGTCTTGTCGATCAGGATGATCTGGACGAAGAGCATCAGGGGCTC
GCGCCAGCCGAACTGTTCGCCAGGCTCAAGGCGCGCATGCCCGACGGCGAGGATCTCGTCGTGACCCATG
GCGATGCCTGCTTGCCGAATATCATGGTGGAAAATGGCCGCTTTTCTGGATTCATCGACTGTGGCCGGCT
GGGTGTGGCGGACCGCTATCAGGACATAGCGTTGGCTACCCGTGATATTGCTGAAGAGCTTGGCGGCGAA
TGGGCTGACCGCTTCCTCGTGCTTTACGGTATCGCCGCTCCCGATTCGCAGCGCATCGCCTTCTATCGCC
TTCTTGACGAGTTCTTCTGAGCGGGACTCTGGGGTTCGAAATGACCGACCAAGCGACGCCCAACCTGCCA
TCACGAGATTTCGATTCCACCGCCGCCTTCTATGAAAGGTTGGGCTTCGGAATCGTTTTCCGGGACGCCG
GCTGGATGATCCTCCAGCGCGGGGATCTCATGCTGGAGTTCTTCGCCCACCCCAACTTGTTTATTGCAGC
TTATAATGGTTACAAATAAAGCAATAGCATCACAAATTTCACAAATAAAGCATTTTTTTCACTGCATTCT
AGTTGTGGTTTGTCCAAACTCATCAATGTATCTTATCATGTCTGTATACCGTCGACCTCTAGCTAGAGCT
TGGCGTAATCATGGTCATAGCTGTTTCCTGTGTGAAATTGTTATCCGCTCACAATTCCACACAACATACG
AGCCGGAAGCATAAAGTGTAAAGCCTGGGGTGCCTAATGAGTGAGCTAACTCACATTAATTGCGTTGCGC
TCACTGCCCGCTTTCCAGTCGGGAAACCTGTCGTGCCAGCTGCATTAATGAATCGGCCAACGCGCGGGGA
GAGGCGGTTTGCGTATTGGGCGCTCTTCCGCTTCCTCGCTCACTGACTCGCTGCGCTCGGTCGTTCGGCT
GCGGCGAGCGGTATCAGCTCACTCAAAGGCGGTAATACGGTTATCCACAGAATCAGGGGATAACGCAGGA
AAGAACATGTGAGCAAAAGGCCAGCAAAAGGCCAGGAACCGTAAAAAGGCCGCGTTGCTGGCGTTTTTCC
ATAGGCTCCGCCCCCCTGACGAGCATCACAAAAATCGACGCTCAAGTCAGAGGTGGCGAAACCCGACAGG
ACTATAAAGATACCAGGCGTTTCCCCCTGGAAGCTCCCTCGTGCGCTCTCCTGTTCCGACCCTGCCGCTT
ACCGGATACCTGTCCGCCTTTCTCCCTTCGGGAAGCGTGGCGCTTTCTCATAGCTCACGCTGTAGGTATC
TCAGTTCGGTGTAGGTCGTTCGCTCCAAGCTGGGCTGTGTGCACGAACCCCCCGTTCAGCCCGACCGCTG
CGCCTTATCCGGTAACTATCGTCTTGAGTCCAACCCGGTAAGACACGACTTATCGCCACTGGCAGCAGCC
ACTGGTAACAGGATTAGCAGAGCGAGGTATGTAGGCGGTGCTACAGAGTTCTTGAAGTGGTGGCCTAACT
ACGGCTACACTAGAAGAACAGTATTTGGTATCTGCGCTCTGCTGAAGCCAGTTACCTTCGGAAAAAGAGT
TGGTAGCTCTTGATCCGGCAAACAAACCACCGCTGGTAGCGGTGGTTTTTTTGTTTGCAAGCAGCAGATT
ACGCGCAGAAAAAAAGGATCTCAAGAAGATCCTTTGATCTTTTCTACGGGGTCTGACGCTCAGTGGAACG
AAAACTCACGTTAAGGGATTTTGGTCATGAGATTATCAAAAAGGATCTTCACCTAGATCCTTTTAAATTA
AAAATGAAGTTTTAAATCAATCTAAAGTATATATGAGTAAACTTGGTCTGACAGTTACCAATGCTTAATC
AGTGAGGCACCTATCTCAGCGATCTGTCTATTTCGTTCATCCATAGTTGCCTGACTCCCCGTCGTGTAGA
TAACTACGATACGGGAGGGCTTACCATCTGGCCCCAGTGCTGCAATGATACCGCGAGACCCACGCTCACC
GGCTCCAGATTTATCAGCAATAAACCAGCCAGCCGGAAGGGCCGAGCGCAGAAGTGGTCCTGCAACTTTA
TCCGCCTCCATCCAGTCTATTAATTGTTGCCGGGAAGCTAGAGTAAGTAGTTCGCCAGTTAATAGTTTGC
GCAACGTTGTTGCCATTGCTACAGGCATCGTGGTGTCACGCTCGTCGTTTGGTATGGCTTCATTCAGCTC
CGGTTCCCAACGATCAAGGCGAGTTACATGATCCCCCATGTTGTGCAAAAAAGCGGTTAGCTCCTTCGGT
CCTCCGATCGTTGTCAGAAGTAAGTTGGCCGCAGTGTTATCACTCATGGTTATGGCAGCACTGCATAATT
CTCTTACTGTCATGCCATCCGTAAGATGCTTTTCTGTGACTGGTGAGTACTCAACCAAGTCATTCTGAGA
ATAGTGTATGCGGCGACCGAGTTGCTCTTGCCCGGCGTCAATACGGGATAATACCGCGCCACATAGCAGA
ACTTTAAAAGTGCTCATCATTGGAAAACGTTCTTCGGGGCGAAAACTCTCAAGGATCTTACCGCTGTTGA
GATCCAGTTCGATGTAACCCACTCGTGCACCCAACTGATCTTCAGCATCTTTTACTTTCACCAGCGTTTC
TGGGTGAGCAAAAACAGGAAGGCAAAATGCCGCAAAAAAGGGAATAAGGGCGACACGGAAATGTTGAATA
CTCATACTCTTCCTTTTTCAATATTATTGAAGCATTTATCAGGGTTATTGTCTCATGAGCGGATACATAT
TTGAATGTATTTAGAAAAATAAACAAATAGGGGTTCCGCGCACATTTCCCCGAAAAGTGCCACCTGACGT
CGACGGATCGGGAGATCTCCCGATCCCCTATGGTGCACTCTCAGTACAATCTGCTCTGATGCCGCATAGT
TAAGCCAGTATCTGCTCCCTGCTTGTGTGTTGGAGGTCGCTGAGTAGTGCGCGAGCAAAATTTAAGCTAC
AACAAGGCAAGGCTTGACCGACAATTGCATGAAGAATCTGCTTAGGGTTAGGCGTTTTGCGCTGCTTCGC
GATGTACGGGCCAGATATACGCGTTGACATTGATTATTGACTAGTTATTAATAGTAATCAATTACGGGGT
CATTAGTTCATAGCCCATATATGGAGTTCCGCGTTACATAACTTACGGTAAATGGCCCGCCTGGCTGACC
GCCCAACGACCCCCGCCCATTGACGTCAATAATGACGTATGTTCCCATAGTAACGCCAATAGGGACTTTC
CATTGACGTCAATGGGTGGAGTATTTACGGTAAACTGCCCACTTGGCAGTACATCAAGTGTATCATATGC
CAAGTACGCCCCCTATTGACGTCAATGACGGTAAATGGCCCGCCTGGCATTATGCCCAGTACATGACCTT
ATGGGACTTTCCTACTTGGCAGTACATCTACGTATTAGTCATCGCTATTACCATGGTGATGCGGTTTTGG
CAGTACATCAATGGGCGTGGATAGCGGTTTGACTCACGGGGATTTCCAAGTCTCCACCCCATTGACGTCA
ATGGGAGTTTGTTTTGGCACCAAAATCAACGGGACTTTCCAAAATGTCGTAACAACTCCGCCCCATTGAC
GCAAATGGGCGGTAGGCGTGTACGGTGGGAGGTCTATATAAGCAGAGCTCTCTGGCTAACTAGAGAACCC
ACTGCTTACTGGCTTATCGAAATTAATACGACTCACTATAGGGAGACCCAAGCTGGCTAGCGTTTAAACT
TAAGCTTGGTACCGAGCTCGGATCCACTAGTCCAGTGTGGTGGAATTCCCAGGCTGATGGGGCCTCCAGG
GCAGTGGTTTCCACCCAGCATTCTCAAAAGAGCCACTGAGGTCTCAGTGCCATTTTCAAGATTTCGGAAG
CGGCCTGGGCACGGCTGGTCCTTCACTGGGATCACCACTTGGCAATTATTTACACCTGAGACGAATAAAA
ACCAGAGTGCTGAGATTACAGGCATGGTGGCTTACGCTTGTAATCGGCTTTGGGAAGCCGAGGTGGGCTG
ATTGCTTGAGCCCAGGAGTTTCAAACTATCCTGGACAACATAGCATGACCTCGTCTCTACAAAAAATACA
AAAAATTTGCCAGGTGTGGTGGCATGTGCCTGTGGTCCCAGCTACTTGGGAGGCTGAAGTAGGAGAATCC
CCTGAGCCCTGGGAAGTCGAGGCTGCACTGAGCCGTGATGATGTCACTGCACTCCAGCCTGGGTGACAAA
GTGAGACCCTATCTCACAAAGAAAAAAAACAAAACAAAAAACCCAAAGCACACTGTTTCCACTGTTTCCA
GAGTTCCTGAGAGGAAAGGTCACCGGGTGAGGAAGACGTTCTCACTGATCTGGCAGAGAAAATGTCCAGT
TTTTCCAACTCCCTAAACCATGGTTTTCTATTTCACAGCCCCCCCTTGCAGGGACAGAGCCCTCGTACAG
AAGGGACACCCCACATTTGTCTTCCCCACAAAGCGGCCTGTGTCCTGCCTACGGGGTCAGGGCTTCTCAA
ACCTGGCTGTGTGTCAGAATCACCAGGGGAACTTTTCAAAACTAGAGAGACTGAAGCCAGACTCCTAGAT
TCTAATTCTAGGTCAGGGCTAGGGGCTGAGATTGTAAAAATCCACAGGTGATTCTGATGCCCGGCAGGCT
TGAGAACAGCCGCAGGGAGTTCTCTGGGAATGTGCCGGTGGGTCTAGCCAGGTGTGAGTGGAGATGCCGG
GGAACTTCCTATTACTCACTCGTCAGTGTGGCCGAACACATTTTTCACTTGACCTCAGGCTGGTGAACGC
TCCCCTCTGGGGTTCAGGCCTCACGATGCCATCCTTTTGTGAAGTGAGGACCTGCAATCCCAGCTTCGTA
AAGCCCGCTGGAAATCACTCACACTTCTGGGATGCCTTCAGAGCAGCCCTCTATCCCTTCAGCTCCCCTG
GGATGTGACTCGACCTCCCGTCACTCCCCAGACTGCCTCTGCCAAGTCCGAAAGTGGAGGCATCCTTGCG
AGCAAGTAGGCGGGTCCAGGGTGGCGCATGTCACTCATCGAAAGTGGAGGCGTCCTTGCGAGCAAGCAGG
CGGGTCCAGGGTGGCGTGTCACTCATCCTTTTTTCTGGCTACCAAAGGTGCAGATAATTAATGACTACAA
AGACCATGACGGTGATTATAAAGATCATGACATCGATTACAAGGATGACGATGACAAGAAGAAGCTGGAT
CGTAGCAACGTCCAGTCCAAGTGTGGCTCAAAGGATAATATCAAACACGTCCCGGGAGGCGGCAGTGTGC
AAATAGTCTACAAACCAGTTGACCTGAGCAAGGTGACCTCCAAGTGTGGCTCATTAGGCAACATCCATCA
TAAACCAGGAGGTGGCCAGGTGGAAGTAAAATCTGAGAAGCTTGACTTCAAGGACAGAGTCCAGTCGAAG
ATTGGGTCCCTGGACAATATCACCCACGTCCCTGGCGGAGGAAATAAAAAGGTAAAGGGGGTAGGGTGGG
TTGGATGCTGCCCTTGGGTATATGGGCATTAATCAAGTTGAGTGGACAAAGGCTGGTCCAGTTCCCAGAG
GAGGAAAACAGAGGCTTCTGTGTTGACTGGCTGGATGTGGGCCCTCAGCAGCATCCAGTGGGTCTCCACT
GCCTGTCTCAATCACCTGGAGCTTTAGCACGTTTCACACCTGGGCCCCAACCTGGAGAGGCTGACCAATG
GGTCTCAGGGGCAGCTCGGTTGCTGGAGTTTTTGTTTTTATTTATTTTTATGTATTTAAGGCAGGGTCTC
TGTATTAGTCCATTCTCACACTGCTAATAAAGACATACCCAAGACTGGGTAATTTATAAAGGAAAGAGGT
TTAATGGACTCACAGTTCCATATGGCTGGGGAGGCCTCAAAATCATGGCGGAAGGCAAAGGAGAAGCAAA
GGCATGTCTTACATGGCAACAGGCAAGAGAGCGTGTGCAGGGGAACTCCCATTTATAAAACCATCAGACC
TCATGAGATTTATTCACTATCATGAGAACAGCATGGGAAAGACCCGCCCCCATGATTCAGTTACCTCCCA
CTGGGTCCCTCCCATGACACATGGAATTATGGGAGCTACAATTCAAGATGAGATTTGGGTGGGGACACAG
CCAAACCATATCAGTCTCCCTCTGTCATCCAGGCTGGAGTGCACTGGCATGATCTCGGCTCACTGCAGCC
TCTACCTCCCTGGGTCAGGTGATCTTCCCACCTCAGCCTCCCAGGTAGCTGGAACTACAGGTACCTGCCA
CTATGCCTGGCTAAATATTTTGTATTTCCTGTGGAGACGAGGTTTTGCCACGTTGCCCAGGCTGGTCTTG
AACTCCTGAGGTCAAGCAATATGCCCACCTCGGCCTCCCAAGGTGCTGGGATTACAGGTGTGAGCCACAG
TGCTCGGCCTAAGTCACTGCAGTTTTTAGCGGCCGCTCGAGTCTAGAGGGCCCGTTTAAACCCGCTGATC
AGCCTCGACTGTGCCTTCTAGTTGCCAGCCATCTGTTGTTTGCCCCTCCCCCGTGCCTTCCTTGACCCTG
GAAGGTGCCACTCCCACTGTCCTTTCCTAATAAAATGAGGAAATTGCATCGCATTGTCTGAGTAGGTGTC
ATTCTATTCTGGGGGGTGGGGTGGGGCAGGACAGCAAGGGGGAGGATTGGGAAGACAATAGCAGGCATGC
TGGGGATGCGGTGGGCTCTATGGCTTCTGAGGCGGAAAGAACCAGCTGGGGCTCTAGGGGGTATCCCC
[124 nt withheld, positions 7699-7822]
C
[91 nt withheld, positions 7824-7914]
A
[49 nt withheld, positions 7916-7964]
CCTTTGACGTTGGAGTCCACGTTCTTT
[37 nt withheld, positions 7992-8028]
ACCCTATCTCGGTCTATTCTTTT
